>Addgene plasmid #231758 | pZZMP152 | addgene full sequence | sequence record 459307 | Addgene NGS Result
GACGGATCGGGAGATCTCCCGATCCCCTATGGTGCACTCTCAGTACAATCTGCTCTGATGCCGCATAGTT
AAGCCAGTATCTGCTCCCTGCTTGTGTGTTGGAGGTCGCTGAGTAGTGCGCGAGCAAAATTTAAGCTACA
ACAAGGCAAGGCTTGACCGACAATTGCATGAAGAATCTGCTTAGGGTTAGGCGTTTTGCGCTGCTTCGCG
ATGTACGGGCCAGATATACGCGTTGACATTGATTATTGACTAGTTATTAATAGTAATCAATTACGGGGTC
ATTAGTTCATAGCCCATATATGGAGTTCCGCGTTACATAACTTACGGTAAATGGCCCGCCTGGCTGACCG
CCCAACGACCCCCGCCCATTGACGTCAATAATGACGTATGTTCCCATAGTAACGCCAATAGGGACTTTCC
ATTGACGTCAATGGGTGGAGTATTTACGGTAAACTGCCCACTTGGCAGTACATCAAGTGTATCATATGCC
AAGTACGCCCCCTATTGACGTCAATGACGGTAAATGGCCCGCCTGGCATTATGCCCAGTACATGACCTTA
TGGGACTTTCCTACTTGGCAGTACATCTACGTATTAGTCATCGCTATTACCATGGTGATGCGGTTTTGGC
AGTACATCAATGGGCGTGGATAGCGGTTTGACTCACGGGGATTTCCAAGTCTCCACCCCATTGACGTCAA
TGGGAGTTTGTTTTGGCACCAAAATCAACGGGACTTTCCAAAATGTCGTAACAACTCCGCCCCATTGACG
CAAATGGGCGGTAGGCGTGTACGGTGGGAGGTCTATATAAGCAGAGCTCTCTGGCTAACTAGAGAACCCA
CTGCTTACTGGCTTATCGAAATTAATACGACTCACTATAGGGAGACCCAAGCTGGCTAGCGCCACCATGG
ATTACAAGGATGACGACGATAAGGGCGTTCAAGTGGAAACTATAAGCCCAGGAGATGGTCGCACATTCCC
GAAACGCGGTCAAACTTGCGTGGTGCATTATACAGGGATGCTTGAGGACGGTAAGAAATTTGACAGTTCT
AGGGATCGGAACAAACCGTTTAAGTTCATGCTGGGTAAGCAAGAGGTTATACGGGGATGGGAAGAGGGCG
TCGCGCAGATGAGTGTCGGACAGCGGGCCAAGTTGACAATCTCACCTGACTATGCATACGGTGCTACGGG
GCATCCTGGGATCATTCCCCCTCATGCCACTCTGGTTTTTGACGTTGAACTTCTCAAATTGGAGGGTTCC
GGTAGCGGAGGGGGTAGCGGTGGCTCTGGGGGATCTGAGAACCTCTACTTCCAGGGAGCTTTTGCCCCCA
TGGGACCTGAGGCCAGCTTCTTCGATGCCCTGGATAGACATAGAGCCTCTCTGCTGGCCATGGTGAAAAG
AGGCGCTGGCGAGACCCCTGCTGGCGCCACAAGAGTCGCCTCCAGCTCCGAGGTGCTGACAGCCATCGAA
AACATCATCCAGGACATCATCAAGTCCCTGGCTAGAAACGAGGTGCCTGCCTTCACCATCGACAACAGAT
CTAGCTGGGAGAACATCATGTTCGACGATAGTGTGGGCCTGCGGATGATCCCCCAGTGCACCACCAGAAA
GATCAGAAGCGACAGCCCTAAGAGCGTGAAGAAATTCGCCCTGATTCTGAAGGTGCTGAGCATGATCTAC
AAGCTGATCCAGAGCGACACCTACGCCACCAAGCGGGACATCTACTACACCGACTCCCAGCTGTTCGGCA
ACCAGGCCGCCGTGGATTCTGCCATCGATGACATCAGCTGCATGCTGAAAGTGCCCAGACGGAGCCTGCA
CGTGTTGTCTACAAGCAAGGGCCTGATCGCCGGCAATCTGCGGTACATGGAAGAGGACGGCACCCGGGTG
CAGTGTACCTGCAGCGCCACCGCCACAGCCGTGCCTACGAACATCCAGGGCATGCAGCACCTGATCACCG
ACGCCAAGTTCCTGCTGATCGTGGAAAAAGATGCTACCTTCCAGCGGCTGCTGGACGACAACTTCTGCAG
CAGAATGAGCCCTTGTATCATGGTCACAGGCAAGGGCGTGCCAGACCTGAACACCCGGCTGCTGGTGAAG
AAGCTGTGGGACACATTTCACATCCCGGTTTTCACCCTGGTGGACGCCGATCCTTACGGAATCGAGATCA
TGTGCATCTATAAGTACGGCAGCATGAGCATGAGCTTTGAGGCCCACAATCTGACAATTCCAACAATTCG
GTGGCTGGGACTGCTGCCCAGCGATATCCAAAGACTTAATATCCCCAAGGACAGCCTGATCCCTCTGACC
AAGCACGACCAGATGAAACTGGACAGCATCCTGAAGAGACCTTATATCACCTACCAGCCTCTCTGGAAGA
AGGAACTGGAAATGATGGCCGACTCTAAGATGAAGGCCGAGATCCAAGCTCTGACACTACTGAGCTCTGA
TTACCTGTCTAGAGTGTACCTGCCTAACAAGCTGAGGTTCGGCGGATGGATCTAACTCGAGTCTAGAGGG
CCCGTTTAAACCCGCTGATCAGCCTCGACTGTGCCTTCTAGTTGCCAGCCATCTGTTGTTTGCCCCTCCC
CCGTGCCTTCCTTGACCCTGGAAGGTGCCACTCCCACTGTCCTTTCCTAATAAAATGAGGAAATTGCATC
GCATTGTCTGAGTAGGTGTCATTCTATTCTGGGGGGTGGGGTGGGGCAGGACAGCAAGGGGGAGGATTGG
GAAGACAATAGCAGGCATGCTGGGGATGCGGTGGGCTCTATGGCTTCTGAGGCGGAAAGAACCAGCTGGG
GCTCTAGGGGGTATCCCC
[124 nt withheld, positions 2819-2942]
C
[91 nt withheld, positions 2944-3034]
A
[49 nt withheld, positions 3036-3084]
CCTTTGACGTTGGAGTCCACGTTCTTT
[37 nt withheld, positions 3112-3148]
ACCCTATCTCGGTCTATTCTTTTGATTTATAAGGGATTTTGCCGATTTCGGCCTATTGGTTAAAAAATGA
GCTGATTTAACAAAAATTTAACGCGAATTAATTCTGTGGAATGTGTGTCAGTTAGGGTGTGGAAAGTCCC
CAGGCTCCCCAGCAGGCAGAAGTATGCAAAGCATGCATCTCAATTAGTCAGCAACCAGGTGTGGAAAGTC
CCCAGGCTCCCCAGCAGGCAGAAGTATGCAAAGCATGCATCTCAATTAGTCAGCAACCATAGTCCCGCCC
CTAACTCCGCCCATCCCGCCCCTAACTCCGCCCAGTTCCGCCCATTCTCCGCCCCATGGCTGACTAATTT
TTTTTATTTATGCAGAGGCCGAGGCCGCCTCTGCCTCTGAGCTATTCCAGAAGTAGTGAGGAGGCTTTTT
TGGAGGCCTAGGCTTTTGCAAAAAGCTCCCGGGAGCTTGTATATCCATTTTCGGATCTGATCAGCACGTG
ATGAAAAAGCCTGAACTCACCGCGACGTCTGTCGAGAAGTTTCTGATCGAAAAGTTCGACAGCGTCTCCG
ACCTGATGCAGCTCTCGGAGGGCGAAGAATCTCGTGCTTTCAGCTTCGATGTAGGAGGGCGTGGATATGT
CCTGCGGGTAAATAGCTGCGCCGATGGTTTCTACAAAGATCGTTATGTTTATCGGCACTTTGCATCGGCC
GCGCTCCCGATTCCGGAAGTGCTTGACATTGGGGAATTCAGCGAGAGCCTGACCTATTGCATCTCCCGCC
GTGCACAGGGTGTCACGTTGCAAGACCTGCCTGAAACCGAACTGCCCGCTGTTCTGCAGCCGGTCGCGGA
GGCCATGGATGCGATCGCTGCGGCCGATCTTAGCCAGACGAGCGGGTTCGGCCCATTCGGACCGCAAGGA
ATCGGTCAATACACTACATGGCGTGATTTCATATGCGCGATTGCTGATCCCCATGTGTATCACTGGCAAA
CTGTGATGGACGACACCGTCAGTGCGTCCGTCGCGCAGGCTCTCGATGAGCTGATGCTTTGGGCCGAGGA
CTGCCCCGAAGTCCGGCACCTCGTGCACGCGGATTTCGGCTCCAACAATGTCCTGACGGACAATGGCCGC
ATAACAGCGGTCATTGACTGGAGCGAGGCGATGTTCGGGGATTCCCAATACGAGGTCGCCAACATCTTCT
TCTGGAGGCCGTGGTTGGCTTGTATGGAGCAGCAGACGCGCTACTTCGAGCGGAGGCATCCGGAGCTTGC
AGGATCGCCGCGGCTCCGGGCGTATATGCTCCGCATTGGTCTTGACCAACTCTATCAGAGCTTGGTTGAC
GGCAATTTCGATGATGCAGCTTGGGCGCAGGGTCGATGCGACGCAATCGTCCGATCCGGAGCCGGGACTG
TCGGGCGTACACAAATCGCCCGCAGAAGCGCGGCCGTCTGGACCGATGGCTGTGTAGAAGTACTCGCCGA
TAGTGGAAACCGACGCCCCAGCACTCGTCCGAGGGCAAAGGAATAGCACGTGCTACGAGATTTCGATTCC
ACCGCCGCCTTCTATGAAAGGTTGGGCTTCGGAATCGTTTTCCGGGACGCCGGCTGGATGATCCTCCAGC
GCGGGGATCTCATGCTGGAGTTCTTCGCCCACCCCAACTTGTTTATTGCAGCTTATAATGGTTACAAATA
AAGCAATAGCATCACAAATTTCACAAATAAAGCATTTTTTTCACTGCATTCTAGTTGTGGTTTGTCCAAA
CTCATCAATGTATCTTATCATGTCTGTATACCGTCGACCTCTAGCTAGAGCTTGGCGTAATCATGGTCAT
AGCTGTTTCCTGTGTGAAATTGTTATCCGCTCACAATTCCACACAACATACGAGCCGGAAGCATAAAGTG
TAAAGCCTGGGGTGCCTAATGAGTGAGCTAACTCACATTAATTGCGTTGCGCTCACTGCCCGCTTTCCAG
TCGGGAAACCTGTCGTGCCAGCTGCATTAATGAATCGGCCAACGCGCGGGGAGAGGCGGTTTGCGTATTG
GGCGCTCTTCCGCTTCCTCGCTCACTGACTCGCTGCGCTCGGTCGTTCGGCTGCGGCGAGCGGTATCAGC
TCACTCAAAGGCGGTAATACGGTTATCCACAGAATCAGGGGATAACGCAGGAAAGAACATGTGAGCAAAA
GGCCAGCAAAAGGCCAGGAACCGTAAAAAGGCCGCGTTGCTGGCGTTTTTCCATAGGCTCCGCCCCCCTG
ACGAGCATCACAAAAATCGACGCTCAAGTCAGAGGTGGCGAAACCCGACAGGACTATAAAGATACCAGGC
GTTTCCCCCTGGAAGCTCCCTCGTGCGCTCTCCTGTTCCGACCCTGCCGCTTACCGGATACCTGTCCGCC
TTTCTCCCTTCGGGAAGCGTGGCGCTTTCTCATAGCTCACGCTGTAGGTATCTCAGTTCGGTGTAGGTCG
TTCGCTCCAAGCTGGGCTGTGTGCACGAACCCCCCGTTCAGCCCGACCGCTGCGCCTTATCCGGTAACTA
TCGTCTTGAGTCCAACCCGGTAAGACACGACTTATCGCCACTGGCAGCAGCCACTGGTAACAGGATTAGC
AGAGCGAGGTATGTAGGCGGTGCTACAGAGTTCTTGAAGTGGTGGCCTAACTACGGCTACACTAGAAGAA
CAGTATTTGGTATCTGCGCTCTGCTGAAGCCAGTTACCTTCGGAAAAAGAGTTGGTAGCTCTTGATCCGG
CAAACAAACCACCGCTGGTAGCGGTGGTTTTTTTGTTTGCAAGCAGCAGATTACGCGCAGAAAAAAAGGA
TCTCAAGAAGATCCTTTGATCTTTTCTACGGGGTCTGACGCTCAGTGGAACGAAAACTCACGTTAAGGGA
TTTTGGTCATGAGATTATCAAAAAGGATCTTCACCTAGATCCTTTTAAATTAAAAATGAAGTTTTAAATC
AATCTAAAGTATATATGAGTAAACTTGGTCTGACAGTTACCAATGCTTAATCAGTGAGGCACCTATCTCA
GCGATCTGTCTATTTCGTTCATCCATAGTTGCCTGACTCCCCGTCGTGTAGATAACTACGATACGGGAGG
GCTTACCATCTGGCCCCAGTGCTGCAATGATACCGCGAGACCCACGCTCACCGGCTCCAGATTTATCAGC
AATAAACCAGCCAGCCGGAAGGGCCGAGCGCAGAAGTGGTCCTGCAACTTTATCCGCCTCCATCCAGTCT
ATTAATTGTTGCCGGGAAGCTAGAGTAAGTAGTTCGCCAGTTAATAGTTTGCGCAACGTTGTTGCCATTG
CTACAGGCATCGTGGTGTCACGCTCGTCGTTTGGTATGGCTTCATTCAGCTCCGGTTCCCAACGATCAAG
GCGAGTTACATGATCCCCCATGTTGTGCAAAAAAGCGGTTAGCTCCTTCGGTCCTCCGATCGTTGTCAGA
AGTAAGTTGGCCGCAGTGTTATCACTCATGGTTATGGCAGCACTGCATAATTCTCTTACTGTCATGCCAT
CCGTAAGATGCTTTTCTGTGACTGGTGAGTACTCAACCAAGTCATTCTGAGAATAGTGTATGCGGCGACC
GAGTTGCTCTTGCCCGGCGTCAATACGGGATAATACCGCGCCACATAGCAGAACTTTAAAAGTGCTCATC
ATTGGAAAACGTTCTTCGGGGCGAAAACTCTCAAGGATCTTACCGCTGTTGAGATCCAGTTCGATGTAAC
CCACTCGTGCACCCAACTGATCTTCAGCATCTTTTACTTTCACCAGCGTTTCTGGGTGAGCAAAAACAGG
AAGGCAAAATGCCGCAAAAAAGGGAATAAGGGCGACACGGAAATGTTGAATACTCATACTCTTCCTTTTT
CAATATTATTGAAGCATTTATCAGGGTTATTGTCTCATGAGCGGATACATATTTGAATGTATTTAGAAAA
ATAAACAAATAGGGGTTCCGCGCACATTTCCCCGAAAAGTGCCACCTGACGTC
Features (pLannotate 1.2.2; 22 found; start..end, strand, type, name):
     28..80      -  misc_feature   bom (fragment): basis of mobility region from pBR322
    235..614     +  enhancer       CMV enhancer: human cytomegalovirus immediate early enhancer
    615..818     +  promoter       CMV promoter: human cytomegalovirus (CMV) immediate early promoter
    814..847     +  LTR            5' LTR (truncated) (fragment): truncated 5' long terminal repeat (LTR) from HIV-1
    863..881     +  promoter       T7 promoter: promoter for bacteriophage T7 RNA polymerase
    910..934     +  CDS            3xFLAG (fragment): three tandem FLAG® epitope tags
    934..1254    +  CDS            FKBP1A: FKB1A_HUMAN - Also known as FKBP1, FKBP12. Experimental evidence at protein level: Swiss-Prot protein existence level 1. Keeps in an inactive conformation TGFBR1, the TGF-beta type I serine/threonine kinase receptor, preventing TGF-beta receptor activation in absence of ligand. Recruits SMAD7 to ACVR1B which prevents the association of SMAD2 and SMAD3 with the activin receptor complex, thereby blocking the activin signal. May modulate the RYR1 calcium channel activity. PPIases accelerate the folding of proteins. It catalyzes the cis-trans isomerization of proline imidic peptide bonds in oligop
   1318..2502    +  CDS            Spo11: SPO11_MOUSE - Experimental evidence at protein level: Swiss-Prot protein existence level 1. [Isoform 4]: In contrast to isoform 1, does not mediate DNA cleavage that forms the double-strand breaks (DSB) that initiate meiotic recombination. From Mus musculus (Mouse).
   2549..2773    +  polyA_signal   bGH poly(A) signal: bovine growth hormone polyadenylation signal
   2777..2798    +  promoter       SV40 promoter (fragment): SV40 enhancer and early promoter
   2819..3247    +  rep_origin     f1 ori (sequence partly withheld): f1 bacteriophage origin of replication; arrow indicates direction of (+) strand synthesis
   3261..3590    +  promoter       SV40 promoter: SV40 enhancer and early promoter
   3639..4664    +  CDS            HygR: aminoglycoside phosphotransferase from E. coli; aph(4)-Ia; confers resistance to hygromycin
   4674..4799    +  CDS            ble (fragment): BLE_KLEPN - Experimental evidence at protein level: Swiss-Prot protein existence level 1. Binding protein with a strong affinity to the bleomycin family of antibiotics. Binds to CL990; an antimitotic-antibiotic compound. From Klebsiella pneumoniae.
   4794..4915    +  polyA_signal   SV40 poly(A) signal: SV40 polyadenylation signal
   4988..5004    -  protein_bind   lac operator: The lac repressor binds to the lac operator to inhibit transcription in E. coli. This inhibition can be relieved by adding lactose or isopropyl-β-D-thiogalactopyranoside (IPTG). lac repressor encoded by lacI
   5012..5042    -  promoter       lac promoter: promoter for the E. coli lac operon
   5057..5078    -  protein_bind   CAP binding site: CAP binding activates transcription in the presence of cAMP. E. coli catabolite activator protein
   5091..5183    -  CDS            lacI (fragment): lac repressor; lacI; The lac repressor binds to the lac operator to inhibit transcription in E. coli. This inhibition can be relieved by adding lactose or isopropyl-β-D-thiogalactopyranoside (IPTG).
   5366..5954    -  rep_origin     ori: high-copy-number ColE1/pMB1/pBR322/pUC origin of replication
   6125..6985    -  CDS            AmpR: β-lactamase; bla; confers resistance to ampicillin, carbenicillin, and related antibiotics
   6986..7090    -  promoter       AmpR promoter: bla
