[The description below was written by a language model from this plasmid's Addgene catalogue record and pLannotate feature annotations shown in this document.]
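Description:
pZZMP152 is a mammalian expression plasmid built on the pcDNA3.1(+) backbone for producing an FKBP-SPO11 fusion protein. It is maintained in E. coli as a high-copy plasmid through a ColE1/pUC-type origin and selected with ampicillin via the β-lactamase gene. An f1 origin is also present, as are short lac promoter/operator remnants typical of this backbone family. The sequenced plasmid is about 7.1 kb. Its mammalian selection cassette consists of an SV40 enhancer/early promoter driving a hygromycin resistance gene, followed by an SV40 polyadenylation signal. This indicates a hygromycin-selectable version of the backbone rather than the neomycin marker usually associated with pcDNA3.1(+). The catalogue entry does not mention a mammalian selection marker.

The expression unit uses the human cytomegalovirus immediate-early enhancer and promoter, with a T7 promoter just upstream of the coding region and a bovine growth hormone polyadenylation signal downstream. The 1,572 bp insert, assembled by Gibson cloning, begins with a FLAG epitope; the annotation detects only a fragment of a 3xFLAG match, consistent with the single Flag tag listed in the record. This is followed by human FKBP1A (FKBP12) and, after a short unannotated gap that presumably serves as a linker, mouse Spo11. SPO11 is the protein that forms the DNA double-strand breaks initiating meiotic recombination. FKBP is widely used as a ligand-responsive dimerisation module, so the fusion would plausibly allow small-molecule control of SPO11 association, but the record states only that the purpose is mammalian expression of FKBP-SPO11. The N-terminal tag permits detection or affinity purification of the fusion.
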