Addgene plasmid #231758: pZZMP152
Purpose: Mammalian expression of FKBP-SPO11
Depositing lab: Scott Keeney. Depositing organization: Memorial Sloan-Kettering Cancer Center.
Backbone
  Vector backbone: pCDNA3.1 (+)
  Backbone manufacturer: Thermo Fisher
  Vector type: Mammalian Expression
Growth in bacteria
  Bacterial resistance: Ampicillin, 100 μg/mL
  Growth temperature: 37°C
  Growth strain: DH5alpha
  Copy number: High Copy
Gene/Insert
  Gene/Insert name: FKBP-SPO11
  Species: H. sapiens (human), M. musculus (mouse)
  Insert size (bp): 1572
  Entrez Gene: Spo11 (a.k.a. AI449549, Spo11a, Spo11b)
  Tag / fusion protein: Flag-FKBP (N terminal on insert)
  Cloning method: Gibson Cloning
Terms and licenses: Academic/Nonprofit Terms; Industry Terms: Not Available to Industry
Depositor comments: Please visit https://doi.org/10.1101/2024.11.20.624382 for bioRxiv preprint.
How to cite: pZZMP152 was a gift from Scott Keeney (Addgene plasmid # 231758 ; http://n2t.net/addgene:231758 ; RRID:Addgene_231758)
